Addgene plasmid #191493: AAV-CAG-M-SPOTIT2(R279F)
Purpose: Green fluorescent-based opioid sensor for the mu opioid receptor with reduced Gai coupling in AAV viral vector under a CAG promoter
Depositing lab: Wenjing Wang. Depositing organization: University of Michigan.
Backbone
  Vector backbone: pAAV2
  Vector type: AAV
Growth in bacteria
  Bacterial resistance: Ampicillin, 100 μg/mL
  Growth temperature: 37°C
  Growth strain: NEB Stable
  Copy number: High Copy
Gene/Insert
  Gene/Insert name: M-SPOTIT2(R279F)
  Species: H. sapiens (human)
  Mutation: R279F in OR
  Promoter: CAG
  Cloning method: Restriction Enzyme; 5′ cloning site Unknown (unknown if destroyed); 3′ cloning site Unknown (unknown if destroyed)
Terms and licenses: Academic/Nonprofit Terms; Industry Terms: Not Available to Industry
Depositor comments: Please note, Addgene was unable to sequence through the right ITR of this plasmid. The depositor confirms the ITR is present and functional.
How to cite: AAV-CAG-M-SPOTIT2(R279F) was a gift from Wenjing Wang (Addgene plasmid # 191493 ; http://n2t.net/addgene:191493 ; RRID:Addgene_191493)
