[The description below was written by a language model from this plasmid's Addgene catalogue record and pLannotate feature annotations shown in this document.]
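Description:
AAV-CAG-M-SPOTIT2(R279F) is an AAV transfer plasmid built on a pAAV2 backbone, carrying a green fluorescent sensor for opioids acting at the human mu opioid receptor. It is maintained in E. coli as a high-copy plasmid through a ColE1/pUC-type origin with ampicillin selection (β-lactamase under its own promoter). The backbone also contains an f1 phage origin and short lacZα and lacI remnants. The expression cassette is flanked by AAV2 inverted terminal repeats, which allow the intervening DNA to be packaged into recombinant AAV particles when helper functions are supplied.

Expression is driven by the CAG promoter, annotated here as a CMV enhancer fragment, the chicken β-actin promoter and chimeric β-actin/β-globin intron sequence. The coding region begins with a short FLAG epitope match, followed by most of the human OPRM1 sequence, an EGFP-derived green fluorescent protein module, and a domain that the annotation software matched to an immunoglobulin heavy-chain variable region. That last match is consistent with a single-domain antibody-like element, although the record does not describe its role. The receptor carries an R279F substitution, which the depositor states reduces Gαi coupling, so the sensor should perturb endogenous signalling less. A WPRE downstream of the fusion enhances transcript expression, and an SV40 polyadenylation signal terminates the message.

Two sequence records are available. The depositor's 7,004 nt sequence shows an intact right ITR. The repository's 6,982 nt partial NGS assembly resolves that ITR only as fragments, in line with the note that it could not be sequenced through, and the depositor confirms it is present and functional. The construct is intended for viral delivery of the opioid sensor to mammalian cells.
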