Features (pLannotate 1.2.2; 20 found; start..end, strand, type, name):
     20..152     -  repeat_region  AAV2 ITR (fragment): inverted terminal repeat of adeno-associated virus serotype 2 inverted
    213..461     +  enhancer       CMV enhancer (fragment): human cytomegalovirus immediate early enhancer
    463..740     +  promoter       chicken β-actin promoter: No description available
    741..876     +  intron         hybrid intron (fragment): hybrid between chicken β-actin (CBA) and minute virus of mice (MMV) introns (Gray et al., 2011)
    965..1095    +  intron         chimeric intron (fragment): chimera between introns from chicken β-actin and rabbit β-globin
   1093..1158    +  CDS            HBB (fragment): HBB_LEPEU - Experimental evidence at protein level: Swiss-Prot protein existence level 1. Involved in oxygen transport from the lung to the various peripheral tissues. From Lepus europaeus (European hare).
   1211..1231    +  CDS            3xFLAG (fragment): three tandem FLAG® epitope tags
   1235..2323    +  CDS            OPRM1 (fragment): OPRM_HUMAN - Also known as MOR1. Experimental evidence at protein level: Swiss-Prot protein existence level 1. Receptor for endogenous opioids such as beta-endorphin and endomorphin. Receptor for natural and synthetic opioids including morphine, heroin, DAMGO, fentanyl, etorphine, buprenorphin and methadone (PubMed:7905839, PubMed:7957926, PubMed:7891175, PubMed:12589820, PubMed:9689128). Agonist binding to the receptor induces coupling to an inactive GDP-bound heterotrimeric G-protein complex and subsequent exchange of GDP for GTP in the G-protein alpha subunit leading to dissociation of the
   2345..3067    +  CDS            cEGFP: cEGFP is a basic (constitutively fluorescent) green fluorescent protein published in 2008, derived from Aequorea victoria.
   3089..3454    +  CDS            HV02_CANLF: Experimental evidence at protein level: Swiss-Prot protein existence level 1. From Canis lupus familiaris (Dog) (Canis familiaris).
   3470..4058    +  misc_feature   WPRE: woodchuck hepatitis virus posttranscriptional regulatory element
   4101..4222    -  polyA_signal   SV40 poly(A) signal: SV40 polyadenylation signal
   4245..4313    -  CDS            large T antigen (fragment): large T antigen from SV40 (simian virus 40)
   4384..4517    +  repeat_region  AAV2 ITR: inverted terminal repeat of adeno-associated virus serotype 2 inverted
   4511..4567    -  CDS            lacI (fragment): lac repressor; lacI; The lac repressor binds to the lac operator to inhibit transcription in E. coli. This inhibition can be relieved by adding lactose or isopropyl-β-D-thiogalactopyranoside (IPTG).
   4750..5338    -  rep_origin     ori: high-copy-number ColE1/pMB1/pBR322/pUC origin of replication
   5509..6369    -  CDS            AmpR: β-lactamase; bla; confers resistance to ampicillin, carbenicillin, and related antibiotics
   6370..6474    -  promoter       AmpR promoter: bla
   6527..6955    -  rep_origin     f1 ori (sequence partly withheld): f1 bacteriophage origin of replication; arrow indicates direction of (+) strand synthesis
   6960..25      -  CDS            lacZα (fragment) (across the origin): LacZα fragment of β-galactosidase; lacZ fragment
>Addgene plasmid #191493 | AAV-CAG-M-SPOTIT2(R279F) | depositor full sequence | sequence record 372214 | AAV-CAG-M-SPOTIT2(R279F) sequence 7004 bps
GGCCTCTTCGCTATTACGCCAGCTGCGCGCTCGCTCGCTCACTGAGGCCGCCCGGGCAAAGCCCGGGCGT
CGGGCGACCTTTGGTCGCCCGGCCTCAGTGAGCGAGCGAGCGCGCAGAGAGGGAGTGGCCAACTCCATCA
CTAGGGGTTCCTTGTAGTTAATGATTAACCCGCCATGCTACTTATCTACGTAGCCATGCTCTAGGAAGAG
TACCATTGACGTCAATAATGACGTATGTTCCCATAGTAACGCCAATAGGGACTTTCCATTGACGTCAATG
GGTGGAGTATTTACGGTAAACTGCCCACTTGGCAGTACATCAAGTGTATCATATGCCAAGTACGCCCCCT
ATTGACGTCAATGACGGTAAATGGCCCGCCTGGCATTATGCCCAGTACATGACCTTATGGGACTTTCCTA
CTTGGCAGTACATCTACGTATTAGTCATCGCTATTACCATGGTCGAGGTGAGCCCCACGTTCTGCTTCAC
TCTCCCCATCTCCCCCCCCTCCCCACCCCCAATTTTGTATTTATTTATTTTTTAATTATTTTGTGCAGCG
ATGGGGGCGGGGGGGGGGGGGGGGCGCGCGCCAGGCGGGGCGGGGCGGGGCGAGGGGCGGGGCGGGGCGA
GGCGGAGAGGTGCGGCGGCAGCCAATCAGAGCGGCGCGCTCCGAAAGTTTCCTTTTATGGCGAGGCGGCG
GCGGCGGCGGCCCTATAAAAAGCGAAGCGCGCGGCGGGCGGGAGTCGCTGCGCGCTGCCTTCGCCCCGTG
CCCCGCTCCGCCGCCGCCTCGCGCCGCCCGCCCCGGCTCTGACTGACCGCGTTACTCCCACAGGTGAGCG
GGCGGGACGGCCCTTCTCCTCCGGGCTGTAATTAGCGCTTGGTTTAATGACGGCTTGTTTCTTTTCTGTG
GCTGCGTGAAAGCCTTGAGGGGCTCCGGGAGGGCCCTTTGTGCGGGGGGAGCGGCTCGGGGCTGTCCGCG
GGGGGACGGCTGCCTTCGGGGGGGACGGGGCAGGGCGGGGTTCGGCTTCTGGCGTGTGACCGGCGGCTCT
AGAGCCTCTGCTAACCATGTTCATGCCTTCTTCTTTTTCCTACAGCTCCTGGGCAACGTGCTGGTTATTG
TGCTGTCTCATCATTTTGGCAAAGAATTGGATCCCCACCATGAGACCCCAGATCCTGCTGCTCCTGGCCC
TGCTGACCCTAGGCCTGGCTGACTACAAGGACGATGATGACGCCATGGACTCTTCCGCTGCTCCCACCAA
TGCCTCAAATTGTACAGACGCCTTGGCCTATAGCTCTTGCTCTCCCGCACCATCTCCGGGAAGCTGGGTT
AACCTCAGTCATCTCGACGGGAACCTGTCCGACCCTTGTGGCCCTAATAGGACCGACCTCGGTGGTCGAG
ATAGCCTGTGCCCCCCTACTGGAAGCCCCAGCATGATCACAGCTATCACAATAATGGCTCTCTATAGTAT
CGTCTGCGTCGTGGGACTCTTTGGCAATTTTCTCGTCATGTACGTTATCGTCAGATACACAAAGATGAAA
ACCGCAACCAATATTTACATCTTTAATCTGGCCCTGGCGGATGCCCTTGCAACCAGTACACTGCCGTTTC
AATCCGTGAATTATCTGATGGGCACATGGCCCTTCGGAACCATTCTGTGCAAAATCGTAATCTCAATTGA
TTATTATAACATGTTCACCTCCATTTTTACCTTGTGTACAATGTCAGTAGACCGCTATATCGCCGTATGC
CACCCTGTCAAAGCTCTTGATTTCAGGACCCCTAGGAATGCCAAGATCATCAATGTGTGCAATTGGATTC
TGTCTAGCGCTATCGGCTTGCCGGTGATGTTCATGGCCACTACCAAGTACAGACAAGGTTCAATCGACTG
TACCCTCACATTTTCACATCCCACGTGGTATTGGGAGAACTTGCTGAAGATCTGTGTGTTCATCTTCGCC
TTCATCATGCCAGTACTGATAATCACCGTTTGTTATGGTCTTATGATCCTGCGCCTGAAGAGCGTGCGCA
TGCTCAGCGGCTCCAAAGAAAAGGACCGGAACCTTCGGTTCATCACACGGATGGTCCTGGTGGTTGTGGC
TGTGTTCATTGTTTGCTGGACCCCTATTCATATTTATGTTATAATTAAGGCCCTGGTGACCATCCCGGAA
ACCACATTCCAGACCGTTTCCTGGCACTTTTGTATAGCATTGGGATATACCAACAGTTGCCTTAATCCCG
TTCTGTACGCGTTTCTGGACGAGAATTTCAAGCGATGCTTCAGGGAGTTCTGCTTCCCCCTCAAGATGCG
CATGGAGCGGCAGGGCGCGCCCTACAACAGCCACAACGTCTATATCAAGGCCGACAAGCAGAAGAACGGC
ATCAAGGCGAACTTCCACATCCGCCACAACATCGAGGACGGCGGCGTGCAGCTCGCCTACCACTACCAGC
AGAACACCCCCATCGGCGACGGCCCCGTGCTGCTGCCCGACAACCACTACCTGAGCGTGCAGTCCAAACT
TTCGAAAGACCCCAACGAGAAGCGCGATCACATGGTCCTGCTGGAGTTCGTGACCGCCGCCGGGATCACT
CTCGGCATGGACGAGCTGTACAAGGGCGGTACCGGAGGGAGCATGGTGAGCAAGGGCGAGGAGCTGTTCA
CCGGGGTGGTGCCCATCCTGGTCGAGCTGGACGGCGACGTAAACGGCCACAAGTTCAGCGTGTCCGGCGA
GGGTGAGGGCGATGCCACCTACGGCAAGCTGACCCTGAAGTTCATCTGCACCACCGGCAAGCTGCCCGTG
CCCTGGCCCACCCTCGTGACCACCCTGACCTACGGCGTGCAGTGCTTCAGCCGCTACCCCGACCACATGA
AGCAGCACGACTTCTTCAAGTCCGCCATGCCCGAAGGCTACATCCAGGAGCGCACCATCTTCTTCAAGGA
CGACGGCAACTACAAGACCCGCGCCGAGGTGAAGTTCGAGGGCGACACCCTGGTGAACCGCATCGAGCTG
AAGGGCATCGACTTCAAGGAGGACGGCAACATCCTGGGGCACAAGCTGGAGTACAACCTTAAGGAAGATA
TCATGGCTCAAGTCCAACTTGTAGAGTCTGGAGGAGGTCTCGTGCGGCCCGGCGGTAGCCTGCGACTCTC
CTGTGTTGATTCAGAGAGGACGAGCTACCCTATGGGGTGGTTTAGACGGGCACCCGGAAAGGAGCGCGAA
TTCGTTGCAAGTATCACGTGGAGTGGCATTGACCCGACTTATGCTGATAGCGTTGCCGACCGGTTTACTA
CGTCCAGAGACGTTGCGAATAACACGCTGTACCTCCAGATGAACTCTCTCAAGCACGAAGATACAGCGGT
CTATTACTGTGCTGCAAGAGCACCCGTCGGTCAATCTTCCTCTCCTTATGATTATGACTATTGGGGACAG
GGGACTCAGGTAACTGTGTCCAGTTAGAAGCTTATCGATAATCAACCTCTGGATTACAAAATTTGTGAAA
GATTGACTGGTATTCTTAACTATGTTGCTCCTTTTACGCTATGTGGATACGCTGCTTTAATGCCTTTGTA
TCATGCTATTGCTTCCCGTATGGCTTTCATTTTCTCCTCCTTGTATAAATCCTGGTTGCTGTCTCTTTAT
GAGGAGTTGTGGCCCGTTGTCAGGCAACGTGGCGTGGTGTGCACTGTGTTTGCTGACGCAACCCCCACTG
GTTGGGGCATTGCCACCACCTGTCAGCTCCTTTCCGGGACTTTCGCTTTCCCCCTCCCTATTGCCACGGC
GGAACTCATCGCCGCCTGCCTTGCCCGCTGCTGGACAGGGGCTCGGCTGTTGGGCACTGACAATTCCGTG
GTGTTGTCGGGGAAATCATCGTCCTTTCCTTGGCTGCTCGCCTGTGTTGCCACCTGGATTCTGCGCGGGA
CGTCCTTCTGCTACGTCCCTTCGGCCCTCAATCCAGCGGACCTTCCTTCCCGCGGCCTGCTGCCGGCTCT
GCGGCCTCTTCCGCGTCTTCGCCTTCGCCCTCAGACGAGTCGGATCTCCCTTTGGGCCGCCTCCCCGCAT
CGATACCGTCGACCCGGGCGGCCGCTTCGAGCAGACATGATAAGATACATTGATGAGTTTGGACAAACCA
CAACTAGAATGCAGTGAAAAAAATGCTTTATTTGTGAAATTTGTGATGCTATTGCTTTATTTGTAACCAT
TATAAGCTGCAATAAACAAGTTAACAACAACAATTGCATTCATTTTATGTTTCAGGTTCAGGGGGAGATG
TGGGAGGTTTTTTAAAGCAAGTAAAACCTCTACAAATGTGGTAAAATCGATAAGGATCTTCCTAGAGCAT
GGCTACGTAGATAAGTAGCATGGCGGGTTAATCATTAACTACAAGGAACCCCTAGTGATGGAGTTGGCCA
CTCCCTCTCTGCGCGCTCGCTCGCTCACTGAGGCCGGGCGACCAAAGGTCGCCCGACGCCCGGGCTTTGC
CCGGGCGGCCTCAGTGAGCGAGCGAGCGCGCAGCTGCATTAATGAATCGGCCAACGCGCGGGGAGAGGCG
GTTTGCGTATTGGGCGCTCTTCCGCTTCCTCGCTCACTGACTCGCTGCGCTCGGTCGTTCGGCTGCGGCG
AGCGGTATCAGCTCACTCAAAGGCGGTAATACGGTTATCCACAGAATCAGGGGATAACGCAGGAAAGAAC
ATGTGAGCAAAAGGCCAGCAAAAGGCCAGGAACCGTAAAAAGGCCGCGTTGCTGGCGTTTTTCCATAGGC
TCCGCCCCCCTGACGAGCATCACAAAAATCGACGCTCAAGTCAGAGGTGGCGAAACCCGACAGGACTATA
AAGATACCAGGCGTTTCCCCCTGGAAGCTCCCTCGTGCGCTCTCCTGTTCCGACCCTGCCGCTTACCGGA
TACCTGTCCGCCTTTCTCCCTTCGGGAAGCGTGGCGCTTTCTCATAGCTCACGCTGTAGGTATCTCAGTT
CGGTGTAGGTCGTTCGCTCCAAGCTGGGCTGTGTGCACGAACCCCCCGTTCAGCCCGACCGCTGCGCCTT
ATCCGGTAACTATCGTCTTGAGTCCAACCCGGTAAGACACGACTTATCGCCACTGGCAGCAGCCACTGGT
AACAGGATTAGCAGAGCGAGGTATGTAGGCGGTGCTACAGAGTTCTTGAAGTGGTGGCCTAACTACGGCT
ACACTAGAAGAACAGTATTTGGTATCTGCGCTCTGCTGAAGCCAGTTACCTTCGGAAAAAGAGTTGGTAG
CTCTTGATCCGGCAAACAAACCACCGCTGGTAGCGGTGGTTTTTTTGTTTGCAAGCAGCAGATTACGCGC
AGAAAAAAAGGATCTCAAGAAGATCCTTTGATCTTTTCTACGGGGTCTGACGCTCAGTGGAACGAAAACT
CACGTTAAGGGATTTTGGTCATGAGATTATCAAAAAGGATCTTCACCTAGATCCTTTTAAATTAAAAATG
AAGTTTTAAATCAATCTAAAGTATATATGAGTAAACTTGGTCTGACAGTTACCAATGCTTAATCAGTGAG
GCACCTATCTCAGCGATCTGTCTATTTCGTTCATCCATAGTTGCCTGACTCCCCGTCGTGTAGATAACTA
CGATACGGGAGGGCTTACCATCTGGCCCCAGTGCTGCAATGATACCGCGAGACCCACGCTCACCGGCTCC
AGATTTATCAGCAATAAACCAGCCAGCCGGAAGGGCCGAGCGCAGAAGTGGTCCTGCAACTTTATCCGCC
TCCATCCAGTCTATTAATTGTTGCCGGGAAGCTAGAGTAAGTAGTTCGCCAGTTAATAGTTTGCGCAACG
TTGTTGCCATTGCTACAGGCATCGTGGTGTCACGCTCGTCGTTTGGTATGGCTTCATTCAGCTCCGGTTC
CCAACGATCAAGGCGAGTTACATGATCCCCCATGTTGTGCAAAAAAGCGGTTAGCTCCTTCGGTCCTCCG
ATCGTTGTCAGAAGTAAGTTGGCCGCAGTGTTATCACTCATGGTTATGGCAGCACTGCATAATTCTCTTA
CTGTCATGCCATCCGTAAGATGCTTTTCTGTGACTGGTGAGTACTCAACCAAGTCATTCTGAGAATAGTG
TATGCGGCGACCGAGTTGCTCTTGCCCGGCGTCAATACGGGATAATACCGCGCCACATAGCAGAACTTTA
AAAGTGCTCATCATTGGAAAACGTTCTTCGGGGCGAAAACTCTCAAGGATCTTACCGCTGTTGAGATCCA
GTTCGATGTAACCCACTCGTGCACCCAACTGATCTTCAGCATCTTTTACTTTCACCAGCGTTTCTGGGTG
AGCAAAAACAGGAAGGCAAAATGCCGCAAAAAAGGGAATAAGGGCGACACGGAAATGTTGAATACTCATA
CTCTTCCTTTTTCAATATTATTGAAGCATTTATCAGGGTTATTGTCTCATGAGCGGATACATATTTGAAT
GTATTTAGAAAAATAAACAAATAGGGGTTCCGCGCACATTTCCCCGAAAAGTGCCACCTAAATTGTAAGC
GTTAATATTTTGTTAAAATTCGCGTTAAATTTTTGTTAAATCAGCTCATTTTTTAACCAATAGGCCGAAA
TCGGCAAAATCCCTTATAAATCAAAAGAATAGACCGAGATAGGGT
[37 nt withheld, positions 6626-6662]
AAAGAACGTGGACTCCAACGTCAAAGG
[49 nt withheld, positions 6690-6738]
T
[91 nt withheld, positions 6740-6830]
G
[124 nt withheld, positions 6832-6955]
CCCATTCGCCATTCAGGCTGCGCAACTGTTGGGAAGGGCGATCGGTGCG
