Features (pLannotate 1.2.2; 21 found; start..end, strand, type, name):
     20..152     -  repeat_region  AAV2 ITR (fragment): inverted terminal repeat of adeno-associated virus serotype 2 inverted
    213..461     +  enhancer       CMV enhancer (fragment): human cytomegalovirus immediate early enhancer
    463..740     +  promoter       chicken β-actin promoter: No description available
    741..876     +  intron         hybrid intron (fragment): hybrid between chicken β-actin (CBA) and minute virus of mice (MMV) introns (Gray et al., 2011)
    965..1095    +  intron         chimeric intron (fragment): chimera between introns from chicken β-actin and rabbit β-globin
   1093..1158    +  CDS            HBB (fragment): HBB_LEPEU - Experimental evidence at protein level: Swiss-Prot protein existence level 1. Involved in oxygen transport from the lung to the various peripheral tissues. From Lepus europaeus (European hare).
   1211..1231    +  CDS            3xFLAG (fragment): three tandem FLAG® epitope tags
   1235..2323    +  CDS            OPRM1 (fragment): OPRM_HUMAN - Also known as MOR1. Experimental evidence at protein level: Swiss-Prot protein existence level 1. Receptor for endogenous opioids such as beta-endorphin and endomorphin. Receptor for natural and synthetic opioids including morphine, heroin, DAMGO, fentanyl, etorphine, buprenorphin and methadone (PubMed:7905839, PubMed:7957926, PubMed:7891175, PubMed:12589820, PubMed:9689128). Agonist binding to the receptor induces coupling to an inactive GDP-bound heterotrimeric G-protein complex and subsequent exchange of GDP for GTP in the G-protein alpha subunit leading to dissociation of the
   2345..3067    +  CDS            cEGFP: cEGFP is a basic (constitutively fluorescent) green fluorescent protein published in 2008, derived from Aequorea victoria.
   3089..3454    +  CDS            HV02_CANLF: Experimental evidence at protein level: Swiss-Prot protein existence level 1. From Canis lupus familiaris (Dog) (Canis familiaris).
   3470..4058    +  misc_feature   WPRE: woodchuck hepatitis virus posttranscriptional regulatory element
   4101..4222    -  polyA_signal   SV40 poly(A) signal: SV40 polyadenylation signal
   4245..4313    -  CDS            large T antigen (fragment): large T antigen from SV40 (simian virus 40)
   4384..4446    +  repeat_region  AAV2 ITR (fragment): inverted terminal repeat of adeno-associated virus serotype 2 inverted
   4464..4491    -  repeat_region  AAV2 ITR (fragment): inverted terminal repeat of adeno-associated virus serotype 2 inverted
   4489..4545    -  CDS            lacI (fragment): lac repressor; lacI; The lac repressor binds to the lac operator to inhibit transcription in E. coli. This inhibition can be relieved by adding lactose or isopropyl-β-D-thiogalactopyranoside (IPTG).
   4728..5316    -  rep_origin     ori: high-copy-number ColE1/pMB1/pBR322/pUC origin of replication
   5487..6347    -  CDS            AmpR: β-lactamase; bla; confers resistance to ampicillin, carbenicillin, and related antibiotics
   6348..6452    -  promoter       AmpR promoter: bla
   6505..6933    -  rep_origin     f1 ori (sequence partly withheld): f1 bacteriophage origin of replication; arrow indicates direction of (+) strand synthesis
   6938..25      -  CDS            lacZα (fragment) (across the origin): LacZα fragment of β-galactosidase; lacZ fragment
>Addgene plasmid #191493 | AAV-CAG-M-SPOTIT2(R279F) | addgene full sequence | sequence record 377870 | Addgene Partial NGS Result
GGCCTCTTCGCTATTACGCCAGCTGCGCGCTCGCTCGCTCACTGAGGCCGCCCGGGCAAAGCCCGGGCGT
CGGGCGACCTTTGGTCGCCCGGCCTCAGTGAGCGAGCGAGCGCGCAGAGAGGGAGTGGCCAACTCCATCA
CTAGGGGTTCCTTGTAGTTAATGATTAACCCGCCATGCTACTTATCTACGTAGCCATGCTCTAGGAAGAG
TACCATTGACGTCAATAATGACGTATGTTCCCATAGTAACGCCAATAGGGACTTTCCATTGACGTCAATG
GGTGGAGTATTTACGGTAAACTGCCCACTTGGCAGTACATCAAGTGTATCATATGCCAAGTACGCCCCCT
ATTGACGTCAATGACGGTAAATGGCCCGCCTGGCATTATGCCCAGTACATGACCTTATGGGACTTTCCTA
CTTGGCAGTACATCTACGTATTAGTCATCGCTATTACCATGGTCGAGGTGAGCCCCACGTTCTGCTTCAC
TCTCCCCATCTCCCCCCCCTCCCCACCCCCAATTTTGTATTTATTTATTTTTTAATTATTTTGTGCAGCG
ATGGGGGCGGGGGGGGGGGGGGGGCGCGCGCCAGGCGGGGCGGGGCGGGGCGAGGGGCGGGGCGGGGCGA
GGCGGAGAGGTGCGGCGGCAGCCAATCAGAGCGGCGCGCTCCGAAAGTTTCCTTTTATGGCGAGGCGGCG
GCGGCGGCGGCCCTATAAAAAGCGAAGCGCGCGGCGGGCGGGAGTCGCTGCGCGCTGCCTTCGCCCCGTG
CCCCGCTCCGCCGCCGCCTCGCGCCGCCCGCCCCGGCTCTGACTGACCGCGTTACTCCCACAGGTGAGCG
GGCGGGACGGCCCTTCTCCTCCGGGCTGTAATTAGCGCTTGGTTTAATGACGGCTTGTTTCTTTTCTGTG
GCTGCGTGAAAGCCTTGAGGGGCTCCGGGAGGGCCCTTTGTGCGGGGGGAGCGGCTCGGGGCTGTCCGCG
GGGGGACGGCTGCCTTCGGGGGGGACGGGGCAGGGCGGGGTTCGGCTTCTGGCGTGTGACCGGCGGCTCT
AGAGCCTCTGCTAACCATGTTCATGCCTTCTTCTTTTTCCTACAGCTCCTGGGCAACGTGCTGGTTATTG
TGCTGTCTCATCATTTTGGCAAAGAATTGGATCCCCACCATGAGACCCCAGATCCTGCTGCTCCTGGCCC
TGCTGACCCTAGGCCTGGCTGACTACAAGGACGATGATGACGCCATGGACTCTTCCGCTGCTCCCACCAA
TGCCTCAAATTGTACAGACGCCTTGGCCTATAGCTCTTGCTCTCCCGCACCATCTCCGGGAAGCTGGGTT
AACCTCAGTCATCTCGACGGGAACCTGTCCGACCCTTGTGGCCCTAATAGGACCGACCTCGGTGGTCGAG
ATAGCCTGTGCCCCCCTACTGGAAGCCCCAGCATGATCACAGCTATCACAATAATGGCTCTCTATAGTAT
CGTCTGCGTCGTGGGACTCTTTGGCAATTTTCTCGTCATGTACGTTATCGTCAGATACACAAAGATGAAA
ACCGCAACCAATATTTACATCTTTAATCTGGCCCTGGCGGATGCCCTTGCAACCAGTACACTGCCGTTTC
AATCCGTGAATTATCTGATGGGCACATGGCCCTTCGGAACCATTCTGTGCAAAATCGTAATCTCAATTGA
TTATTATAACATGTTCACCTCCATTTTTACCTTGTGTACAATGTCAGTAGACCGCTATATCGCCGTATGC
CACCCTGTCAAAGCTCTTGATTTCAGGACCCCTAGGAATGCCAAGATCATCAATGTGTGCAATTGGATTC
TGTCTAGCGCTATCGGCTTGCCGGTGATGTTCATGGCCACTACCAAGTACAGACAAGGTTCAATCGACTG
TACCCTCACATTTTCACATCCCACGTGGTATTGGGAGAACTTGCTGAAGATCTGTGTGTTCATCTTCGCC
TTCATCATGCCAGTACTGATAATCACCGTTTGTTATGGTCTTATGATCCTGCGCCTGAAGAGCGTGCGCA
TGCTCAGCGGCTCCAAAGAAAAGGACCGGAACCTTCGGTTCATCACACGGATGGTCCTGGTGGTTGTGGC
TGTGTTCATTGTTTGCTGGACCCCTATTCATATTTATGTTATAATTAAGGCCCTGGTGACCATCCCGGAA
ACCACATTCCAGACCGTTTCCTGGCACTTTTGTATAGCATTGGGATATACCAACAGTTGCCTTAATCCCG
TTCTGTACGCGTTTCTGGACGAGAATTTCAAGCGATGCTTCAGGGAGTTCTGCTTCCCCCTCAAGATGCG
CATGGAGCGGCAGGGCGCGCCCTACAACAGCCACAACGTCTATATCAAGGCCGACAAGCAGAAGAACGGC
ATCAAGGCGAACTTCCACATCCGCCACAACATCGAGGACGGCGGCGTGCAGCTCGCCTACCACTACCAGC
AGAACACCCCCATCGGCGACGGCCCCGTGCTGCTGCCCGACAACCACTACCTGAGCGTGCAGTCCAAACT
TTCGAAAGACCCCAACGAGAAGCGCGATCACATGGTCCTGCTGGAGTTCGTGACCGCCGCCGGGATCACT
CTCGGCATGGACGAGCTGTACAAGGGCGGTACCGGAGGGAGCATGGTGAGCAAGGGCGAGGAGCTGTTCA
CCGGGGTGGTGCCCATCCTGGTCGAGCTGGACGGCGACGTAAACGGCCACAAGTTCAGCGTGTCCGGCGA
GGGTGAGGGCGATGCCACCTACGGCAAGCTGACCCTGAAGTTCATCTGCACCACCGGCAAGCTGCCCGTG
CCCTGGCCCACCCTCGTGACCACCCTGACCTACGGCGTGCAGTGCTTCAGCCGCTACCCCGACCACATGA
AGCAGCACGACTTCTTCAAGTCCGCCATGCCCGAAGGCTACATCCAGGAGCGCACCATCTTCTTCAAGGA
CGACGGCAACTACAAGACCCGCGCCGAGGTGAAGTTCGAGGGCGACACCCTGGTGAACCGCATCGAGCTG
AAGGGCATCGACTTCAAGGAGGACGGCAACATCCTGGGGCACAAGCTGGAGTACAACCTTAAGGAAGATA
TCATGGCTCAAGTCCAACTTGTAGAGTCTGGAGGAGGTCTCGTGCGGCCCGGCGGTAGCCTGCGACTCTC
CTGTGTTGATTCAGAGAGGACGAGCTACCCTATGGGGTGGTTTAGACGGGCACCCGGAAAGGAGCGCGAA
TTCGTTGCAAGTATCACGTGGAGTGGCATTGACCCGACTTATGCTGATAGCGTTGCCGACCGGTTTACTA
CGTCCAGAGACGTTGCGAATAACACGCTGTACCTCCAGATGAACTCTCTCAAGCACGAAGATACAGCGGT
CTATTACTGTGCTGCAAGAGCACCCGTCGGTCAATCTTCCTCTCCTTATGATTATGACTATTGGGGACAG
GGGACTCAGGTAACTGTGTCCAGTTAGAAGCTTATCGATAATCAACCTCTGGATTACAAAATTTGTGAAA
GATTGACTGGTATTCTTAACTATGTTGCTCCTTTTACGCTATGTGGATACGCTGCTTTAATGCCTTTGTA
TCATGCTATTGCTTCCCGTATGGCTTTCATTTTCTCCTCCTTGTATAAATCCTGGTTGCTGTCTCTTTAT
GAGGAGTTGTGGCCCGTTGTCAGGCAACGTGGCGTGGTGTGCACTGTGTTTGCTGACGCAACCCCCACTG
GTTGGGGCATTGCCACCACCTGTCAGCTCCTTTCCGGGACTTTCGCTTTCCCCCTCCCTATTGCCACGGC
GGAACTCATCGCCGCCTGCCTTGCCCGCTGCTGGACAGGGGCTCGGCTGTTGGGCACTGACAATTCCGTG
GTGTTGTCGGGGAAATCATCGTCCTTTCCTTGGCTGCTCGCCTGTGTTGCCACCTGGATTCTGCGCGGGA
CGTCCTTCTGCTACGTCCCTTCGGCCCTCAATCCAGCGGACCTTCCTTCCCGCGGCCTGCTGCCGGCTCT
GCGGCCTCTTCCGCGTCTTCGCCTTCGCCCTCAGACGAGTCGGATCTCCCTTTGGGCCGCCTCCCCGCAT
CGATACCGTCGACCCGGGCGGCCGCTTCGAGCAGACATGATAAGATACATTGATGAGTTTGGACAAACCA
CAACTAGAATGCAGTGAAAAAAATGCTTTATTTGTGAAATTTGTGATGCTATTGCTTTATTTGTAACCAT
TATAAGCTGCAATAAACAAGTTAACAACAACAATTGCATTCATTTTATGTTTCAGGTTCAGGGGGAGATG
TGGGAGGTTTTTTAAAGCAAGTAAAACCTCTACAAATGTGGTAAAATCGATAAGGATCTTCCTAGAGCAT
GGCTACGTAGATAAGTAGCATGGCGGGTTAATCATTAACTACAAGGAACCCCTAGTGATGGAGTTGGCCA
CTCCCTCTCTGCGCGCTCGCTCGCTCACTGAGGCCGCCCGGGCTTTGCCCGGGCGGCCTCAGTGAGCGAG
CGAGCGCGCAGCTGCATTAATGAATCGGCCAACGCGCGGGGAGAGGCGGTTTGCGTATTGGGCGCTCTTC
CGCTTCCTCGCTCACTGACTCGCTGCGCTCGGTCGTTCGGCTGCGGCGAGCGGTATCAGCTCACTCAAAG
GCGGTAATACGGTTATCCACAGAATCAGGGGATAACGCAGGAAAGAACATGTGAGCAAAAGGCCAGCAAA
AGGCCAGGAACCGTAAAAAGGCCGCGTTGCTGGCGTTTTTCCATAGGCTCCGCCCCCCTGACGAGCATCA
CAAAAATCGACGCTCAAGTCAGAGGTGGCGAAACCCGACAGGACTATAAAGATACCAGGCGTTTCCCCCT
GGAAGCTCCCTCGTGCGCTCTCCTGTTCCGACCCTGCCGCTTACCGGATACCTGTCCGCCTTTCTCCCTT
CGGGAAGCGTGGCGCTTTCTCATAGCTCACGCTGTAGGTATCTCAGTTCGGTGTAGGTCGTTCGCTCCAA
GCTGGGCTGTGTGCACGAACCCCCCGTTCAGCCCGACCGCTGCGCCTTATCCGGTAACTATCGTCTTGAG
TCCAACCCGGTAAGACACGACTTATCGCCACTGGCAGCAGCCACTGGTAACAGGATTAGCAGAGCGAGGT
ATGTAGGCGGTGCTACAGAGTTCTTGAAGTGGTGGCCTAACTACGGCTACACTAGAAGAACAGTATTTGG
TATCTGCGCTCTGCTGAAGCCAGTTACCTTCGGAAAAAGAGTTGGTAGCTCTTGATCCGGCAAACAAACC
ACCGCTGGTAGCGGTGGTTTTTTTGTTTGCAAGCAGCAGATTACGCGCAGAAAAAAAGGATCTCAAGAAG
ATCCTTTGATCTTTTCTACGGGGTCTGACGCTCAGTGGAACGAAAACTCACGTTAAGGGATTTTGGTCAT
GAGATTATCAAAAAGGATCTTCACCTAGATCCTTTTAAATTAAAAATGAAGTTTTAAATCAATCTAAAGT
ATATATGAGTAAACTTGGTCTGACAGTTACCAATGCTTAATCAGTGAGGCACCTATCTCAGCGATCTGTC
TATTTCGTTCATCCATAGTTGCCTGACTCCCCGTCGTGTAGATAACTACGATACGGGAGGGCTTACCATC
TGGCCCCAGTGCTGCAATGATACCGCGAGACCCACGCTCACCGGCTCCAGATTTATCAGCAATAAACCAG
CCAGCCGGAAGGGCCGAGCGCAGAAGTGGTCCTGCAACTTTATCCGCCTCCATCCAGTCTATTAATTGTT
GCCGGGAAGCTAGAGTAAGTAGTTCGCCAGTTAATAGTTTGCGCAACGTTGTTGCCATTGCTACAGGCAT
CGTGGTGTCACGCTCGTCGTTTGGTATGGCTTCATTCAGCTCCGGTTCCCAACGATCAAGGCGAGTTACA
TGATCCCCCATGTTGTGCAAAAAAGCGGTTAGCTCCTTCGGTCCTCCGATCGTTGTCAGAAGTAAGTTGG
CCGCAGTGTTATCACTCATGGTTATGGCAGCACTGCATAATTCTCTTACTGTCATGCCATCCGTAAGATG
CTTTTCTGTGACTGGTGAGTACTCAACCAAGTCATTCTGAGAATAGTGTATGCGGCGACCGAGTTGCTCT
TGCCCGGCGTCAATACGGGATAATACCGCGCCACATAGCAGAACTTTAAAAGTGCTCATCATTGGAAAAC
GTTCTTCGGGGCGAAAACTCTCAAGGATCTTACCGCTGTTGAGATCCAGTTCGATGTAACCCACTCGTGC
ACCCAACTGATCTTCAGCATCTTTTACTTTCACCAGCGTTTCTGGGTGAGCAAAAACAGGAAGGCAAAAT
GCCGCAAAAAAGGGAATAAGGGCGACACGGAAATGTTGAATACTCATACTCTTCCTTTTTCAATATTATT
GAAGCATTTATCAGGGTTATTGTCTCATGAGCGGATACATATTTGAATGTATTTAGAAAAATAAACAAAT
AGGGGTTCCGCGCACATTTCCCCGAAAAGTGCCACCTAAATTGTAAGCGTTAATATTTTGTTAAAATTCG
CGTTAAATTTTTGTTAAATCAGCTCATTTTTTAACCAATAGGCCGAAATCGGCAAAATCCCTTATAAATC
AAAAGAATAGACCGAGATAGGGT
[37 nt withheld, positions 6604-6640]
AAAGAACGTGGACTCCAACGTCAAAGG
[49 nt withheld, positions 6668-6716]
T
[91 nt withheld, positions 6718-6808]
G
[124 nt withheld, positions 6810-6933]
CCCATTCGCCATTCAGGCTGCGCAACTGTTGGGAAGGGCGATCGGTGCG
